>Addgene plasmid #66081 | G protein alpha-q-CFP | addgene partial sequence | sequence record 118919 | CMV-F 5'-CGCAAATGGGCGGTAGGCGTG-3'
CTCTCTGGCTAACTAGAGAACCCACTGCTTACTGGCTTATCGAAATTAATACGACTCACTATAGGGAGAC
CCAAGCTTGGTACCGAGCTCGGATCCACTAGTAACGGCCGCCAGTGTGCTGGAATTCTGCAGATATCCAT
CACACTGGCGGCCGCCACCGCGGTGAAGCTCCGCGCCGGCGGGGCTGCAGCGAGGCACTTCGGAAGAATG
ACTCTGGAGTCCATCATGGCGTGCTGCCTGAGCGAGGAGGCCAAGGAAGCCCGGAGGATCAACGACGAGA
TCGAGCGGCAGCTGCGCAGGGACAAGCGCGACGCCCGCCGGGAACTCAAGCTGCTGCTGCTGGGGACAGG
GGAGAGTGGCAAGAGCACCTTCATCAAGCAGATGAGGATCATCCACGGGTCGGGCTACTCTGACGAAGAC
AAGCGCGGCTTCACCAAGCTGGTGTATCAGAACATCTTCACGGCCATGCAGGCCATGATCAGAGCGATGG
ACACACTCAAGATCCCATACAAGTATGAACACAATAAGGCTCATGCACAATTGGTTCGAGAGGTTGATGT
GGAGAAGGTGTCTGCTTTTTCTGGTGGAGGTGGATCCATGGTGAGCAAGGGCGAGGAGCTGTTCACCGGG
GTGGTGCCCATCCTGGTCGAGCTGGACGGCGACGTAAACGGCCACAAGTTCAGCGTGTCCGGCGAGGGCG
AGGGCGATGCCACCTACGGCAAGCTGACCCTGAAGTTCATCTGCACCACCGGCAAGCTGCCCGTGCCCTG
GCCCACCCTCGTGACCACCCTGACCTGGGGCGTGCAGTGCTTCAGCCGCTACCCCGACCACATGAA
