[The description below was written by a language model from this plasmid's Addgene catalogue record.]
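Description:
G protein alpha-q-CFP is a mammalian expression plasmid built on the pcDNAI/Amp backbone (about 4.8 kb), giving a total size of roughly 7.1 kb. It is propagated in E. coli as a high-copy plasmid under ampicillin selection. No mammalian selection marker is recorded, and no feature table accompanies the entry, so the backbone elements beyond those in the catalogue fields cannot be detailed here. T7 and SP6 sequencing primers are listed, which indicates that these sites flank the cloning region.

The roughly 2.3 kb insert, cloned as a NotI fragment with both sites retained, encodes mouse Gαq (Gnaq) under the CMV promoter. Rather than being tagged at a terminus, the protein carries two internal modifications. Cyan fluorescent protein, derived from a commercial pECFP vector, is inserted between residues 124 and 125 of Gαq and is flanked on each side by a short flexible serine/glycine linker. An EE epitope was also created by mutating residues 171–176 of the native sequence, which allows antibody detection. Silent mutations removed the BamHI and SacI sites within the Gαq coding sequence, presumably to simplify cloning. The record's mutation and tag fields refer in places to EYFP or YFP, including a His-for-Asn164 substitution. This is inconsistent with the stated CFP identity of the fluorophore, and may be wording carried over from a sibling YFP construct.

Internal tagging leaves both termini of the α subunit unmodified. The associated publication describes a functional fluorescent Gαq fusion used to follow plasma membrane association in living cells. The construct is therefore suited to live-cell imaging of Gαq localization.
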