Addgene plasmid #66081: G protein alpha-q-CFP
Purpose: This G protein alpha-q construct contains internal insertions of CFP and the EE epitope
Depositing lab: Catherine Berlot. Depositing organization: Yale University. Publication: Visualization of a functional Galpha q-green fluorescent protein fusion in living cells. Association with the plasma membrane is disrupted by mutational activation and by elimination of palmitoylation sites, but not be activation mediated by receptors or AlF4-. Hughes TE, Zhang H, Logothetis DE, Berlot CH. J Biol Chem. 2001 Feb 9;276(6):4227-35. Epub 2000 Nov 13. 10.1074/jbc.M007608200 PubMed 11076942.
Backbone
  Vector backbone: pcDNAI/Amp
  Backbone manufacturer: Invitrogen
  Backbone size w/o insert (bp): 4800
  Total vector size (bp): 7119
  Vector type: Mammalian Expression
Growth in bacteria
  Bacterial resistance: Ampicillin, 100 μg/mL
  Growth temperature: 37°C
  Growth strain: DH10B
  Copy number: High Copy
Gene/Insert
  Gene/Insert name: G protein alpha-q-EE-CFP (alt name: Gnaq)
  Species: M. musculus (mouse)
  Insert size (bp): 2319
  Mutation: BamHI and SacI sites in alpha-q were removed with silent mutations. EYFP contains substitution of His for Asn164.
  Entrez Gene: Gnaq (a.k.a. 1110005L02Rik, 6230401I02Rik, Dsk1, Dsk10, Galphaq, Gq, GqI)
  Promoter: CMV
  Tag / fusion protein: CFP was inserted internally into the alpha-q sequence between residues 124 and 125 with a SGGGGS linker on each end of the YFP.; The EE epitope was introduced into the alpha-q sequence by mutating residues 171-176 (SYLPTQ) to EYMPTE.
  Cloning method: Restriction Enzyme; 5′ cloning site NotI (not destroyed); 3′ cloning site NotI (not destroyed)
  Sequencing primers: 5′ T7; 3′ SP6
Resource information
  A portion of this plasmid was derived from a plasmid made by: pECFP was purchased from Clontech.
Terms and licenses: Academic/Nonprofit Terms; Industry Terms: Not Available to Industry
How to cite: G protein alpha-q-CFP was a gift from Catherine Berlot (Addgene plasmid # 66081 ; http://n2t.net/addgene:66081 ; RRID:Addgene_66081)
